>Addgene plasmid #221020 | MSCV-KRAS-G12A-IRES-mCherry | addgene full sequence | sequence record 438722 | Addgene NGS Result
TTAAGTTGGGTAACGCCAGGGTTTTCCCAGTCACGACGTTGTAAAACGACGGCGCAAGGAATGGTGCATG
CAAGGAGATGGCGCCCAACAGTCCCCCGGCCACGGGGCCTGCCACCATACCCACGCCGAAACAAGCGCTC
ATGAGCCCGAAGTGGCGAGCCCGATCTTCCCCATCGGTGATGTCGGCGATATAGGCGCCAGCAACCGCAC
CTGTGGCGCCGGTGATGCCGGCCACGATGCGTCCGGCGTAGAGGCGATTAGTCCAATTTGTTAAAGACAG
GATATCAGTGGTCCAGGCTCTAGTTTTGACTCAACAATATCACCAGCTGAAGCCTATAGAGTACGAGCCA
TAGATAAAATAAAAGATTTTATTTAGTCTCCAGAAAAAGGGGGGAATGAAAGACCCCACCTGTAGGTTTG
GCAAGCTAGCTTAAGTAACGCCATTTTGCAAGGCATGGAAAATACATAACTGAGAATAGAGAAGTTCAGA
TCAAGGTTAGGAACAGAGAGACAGCAGAATATGGGCCAAACAGGATATCTGTGGTAAGCAGTTCCTGCCC
CGGCTCAGGGCCAAGAACAGATGGTCCCCAGATGCGGTCCCGCCCTCAGCAGTTTCTAGAGAACCATCAG
ATGTTTCCAGGGTGCCCCAAGGACCTGAAATGACCCTGTGCCTTATTTGAACTAACCAATCAGTTCGCTT
CTCGCTTCTGTTCGCGCGCTTCTGCTCCCCGAGCTCAATAAAAGAGCCCACAACCCCTCACTCGGCGCGC
CAGTCCTCCGATAGACTGCGTCGCCCGGGTACCCGTATTCCCAATAAAGCCTCTTGCTGTTTGCATCCGA
ATCGTGGACTCGCTGATCCTTGGGAGGGTCTCCTCAGATTGATTGACTGCCCACCTCGGGGGTCTTTCAT
TTGGAGGTTCCACCGAGATTTGGAGACCCCTGCCCAGGGACCACCGACCCCCCCGCCGGGAGGTAAGCTG
GCCAGCGGTCGTTTCGTGTCTGTCTCTGTCTTTGTGCGTGTTTGTGCCGGCATCTAATGTTTGCGCCTGC
GTCTGTACTAGTTAGCTAACTAGCTCTGTATCTGGCGGACCCGTGGTGGAACTGACGAGTTCTGAACACC
CGGCCGCAACCCTGGGAGACGTCCCAGGGACTTTGGGGGCCGTTTTTGTGGCCCGACCTGAGGAAGGGAG
TCGATGTGGAATCCGACCCCGTCAGGATATGTGGTTCTGGTAGGAGACGAGAACCTAAAACAGTTCCCGC
CTCCGTCTGAATTTTTGCTTTCGGTTTGGAACCGAAGCCGCGCGTCTTGTCTGCTGCAGCGCTGCAGCAT
CGTTCTGTGTTGTCTCTGTCTGACTGTGTTTCTGTATTTGTCTGAAAATTAGGGCCAGACTGTTACCACT
CCCTTAAGTTTGACCTTAGGTCACTGGAAAGATGTCGAGCGGATCGCTCACAACCAGTCGGTAGATGTCA
AGAAGAGACGTTGGGTTACCTTCTGCTCTGCAGAATGGCCAACCTTTAACGTCGGATGGCCGCGAGACGG
CACCTTTAACCGAGACCTCATCACCCAGGTTAAGATCAAGGTCTTTTCACCTGGCCCGCATGGACACCCA
GACCAGGTCCCCTACATCGTGACCTGGGAAGCCTTGGCTTTTGACCCCCCTCCCTGGGTCAAGCCCTTTG
TACACCCTAAGCCTCCGCCTCCTCTTCCTCCATCCGCCCCGTCTCTCCCCCTTGAACCTCCTCGTTCGAC
CCCGCCTCGATCCTCCCTTTATCCAGCCCTCACTCCTTCTCTAGGCGCCGGAATTCGTTTAAACGGATCC
ATGACTGAATATAAACTTGTGGTAGTTGGAGCTGCTGGCGTAGGCAAGAGTGCCTTGACGATACAGCTAA
TTCAGAATCATTTTGTGGACGAATATGATCCAACAATAGAGGATTCCTACAGGAAGCAAGTAGTAATTGA
TGGAGAAACCTGTCTCTTGGATATTCTCGACACAGCAGGTCAAGAGGAGTACAGTGCAATGAGGGACCAG
TACATGAGGACTGGGGAGGGCTTTCTTTGTGTATTTGCCATAAATAATACTAAATCATTTGAAGATATTC
ACCATTATAGAGAACAAATTAAAAGAGTTAAGGACTCTGAAGATGTACCTATGGTCCTAGTAGGAAATAA
ATGTGATTTGCCTTCTAGAACAGTAGACACAAAACAGGCTCAGGACTTAGCAAGAAGTTATGGAATTCCT
TTTATTGAAACATCAGCAAAGACAAGACAGGGTGTTGATGATGCCTTCTATACATTAGTTCGAGAAATTC
GAAAACATAAAGAAAAGATGAGCAAAGATGGTAAAAAGAAGAAAAAGAAGTCAAAGACAAAGTGTGTAAT
TATGGGTAGTTCCTACCCATACGATGTTCCAGATTACGCTTATCCCTACGACGTGCCTGATTATGCATAC
CCATATGATGTCCCCGACTATGCCTAACTCGAGCGGGATCAATTCCGCCCCCCCCCTAACGTTACTGGCC
GAAGCCGCTTGGAATAAGGCCGGTGTGCGTTTGTCTATATGTTATTTTCCACCATATTGCCGTCTTTTGG
CAATGTGAGGGCCCGGAAACCTGGCCCTGTCTTCTTGACGAGCATTCCTAGGGGTCTTTCCCCTCTCGCC
AAAGGAATGCAAGGTCTGTTGAATGTCGTGAAGGAAGCAGTTCCTCTGGAAGCTTCTTGAAGACAAACAA
CGTCTGTAGCGACCCTTTGCAGGCAGCGGAACCCCCCACCTGGCGACAGGTGCCTCTGCGGCCAAAAGCC
ACGTGTATAAGATACACCTGCAAAGGCGGCACAACCCCAGTGCCACGTTGTGAGTTGGATAGTTGTGGAA
AGAGTCAAATGGCTCTCCTCAAGCGTATTCAACAAGGGGCTGAAGGATGCCCAGAAGGTACCCCATTGTA
TGGGATCTGATCTGGGGCCTCGGTGCACATGCTTTACATGTGTTTAGTCGAGGTTAAAAAAACGTCTAGG
CCCCCCGAACCACGGGGACGTGGTTTTCCTTTGAAAAACACGATAATACCATGGTGAGCATGGACGAGGA
GGATAACATGGCCATCATCAAGGAGTTCATGCGCTTCAAGGTGCACATGGAGGGCTCCGTGAACGGCCAC
GAGTTCGAGATCGAGGGCGAGGGCGAGGGCCGCCCCTACGAGGGCACCCAGACCGCCAAGCTGAAGGTGA
CCAAGGGTGGCCCCCTGCCCTTCGCCTGGGACATCCTGTCCCCTCAGTTCATGTACGGCTCCAAGGCCTA
CGTGAAGCACCCCGCCGACATCCCCGACTACTTGAAGCTGTCCTTCCCCGAGGGCTTCAAGTGGGAGCGC
GTGATGAACTTCGAGGACGGCGGCGTGGTGACCGTGACCCAGGACTCCTCCCTGCAGGACGGCGAGTTCA
TCTACAAGGTGAAGCTGCGCGGCACCAACTTCCCCTCCGACGGCCCCGTAATGCAGAAGAAGACCATGGG
CTGGGAGGCCTCCTCCGAGCGGATGTACCCCGAGGACGGCGCCCTGAAGGGCGAGATCAAGCAGAGGCTG
AAGCTGAAGGACGGCGGCCACTACGACGCTGAGGTCAAGACCACCTACAAGGCCAAGAAGCCCGTGCAGC
TGCCCGGCGCCTACAACGTCAACATCAAGTTGGACATCACCTCCCACAACGAGGACTACACCATCGTGGA
ACAGTACGAACGCGCCGAGGGCCGCCACTCCACCGGCGGCATGGACGAGCTGTACAAGTAAAGCGGCCGC
GACTCTAGAGTCGACCTGCAGGCATGCAAGCTTCAGGTAGCCGGCTAACGTTAACAACCGGTACCTCTAG
AACTATAGCTAGCATGCGCAAATTTAAAGCGCTGATATCGATAAAATAAAAGATTTTATTTAGTCTCCAG
AAAAAGGGGGGAATGAAAGACCCCACCTGTAGGTTTGGCAAGCTAGCTTAAGTAACGCCATTTTGCAAGG
CATGGAAAATACATAACTGAGAATAGAGAAGTTCAGATCAAGGTTAGGAACAGAGAGACAGCAGAATATG
GGCCAAACAGGATATCTGTGGTAAGCAGTTCCTGCCCCGGCTCAGGGCCAAGAACAGATGGTCCCCAGAT
GCGGTCCCGCCCTCAGCAGTTTCTAGAGAACCATCAGATGTTTCCAGGGTGCCCCAAGGACCTGAAATGA
CCCTGTGCCTTATTTGAACTAACCAATCAGTTCGCTTCTCGCTTCTGTTCGCGCGCTTCTGCTCCCCGAG
CTCAATAAAAGAGCCCACAACCCCTCACTCGGCGCGCCAGTCCTCCGATAGACTGCGTCGCCCGGGTACC
CGTGTATCCAATAAACCCTCTTGCAGTTGCATCCGACTTGTGGTCTCGCTGTTCCTTGGGAGGGTCTCCT
CTGAGTGATTGACTACCCGTCAGCGGGGGTCTTTCATGGGTAACAGTTTCTTGAAGTTGGAGAACAACAT
TCTGAGGGTAGGAGTCGAATATTAAGTAATCCTGACTCAATTAGCCACTGTTTTGAATCCACATACTCCA
ATACTCCTGAAATAGTTCATTATGGACAGCGCAGAAAGAGCTGGGGAGAATTGTGAAATTGTTATCCGCT
CACAATTCCACACAACATACGAGCCGGAAGCATAAAGTGTAAAGCCTGGGGTGCCTAATGAGTGAGCTAA
CTCACATTAATTGCGTTGCGCTCACTGCCCGCTTTCCAGTCGGGAAACCTGTCGTGCCAGCTGCATTAAT
GAATCGGCCAACGCGCGGGGAGAGGCGGTTTGCGTATTGGGCGCTCTTCCGCTTCCTCGCTCACTGACTC
GCTGCGCTCGGTCGTTCGGCTGCGGCGAGCGGTATCAGCTCACTCAAAGGCGGTAATACGGTTATCCACA
GAATCAGGGGATAACGCAGGAAAGAACATGTGAGCAAAAGGCCAGCAAAAGGCCAGGAACCGTAAAAAGG
CCGCGTTGCTGGCGTTTTTCCATAGGCTCCGCCCCCCTGACGAGCATCACAAAAATCGACGCTCAAGTCA
GAGGTGGCGAAACCCGACAGGACTATAAAGATACCAGGCGTTTCCCCCTGGAAGCTCCCTCGTGCGCTCT
CCTGTTCCGACCCTGCCGCTTACCGGATACCTGTCCGCCTTTCTCCCTTCGGGAAGCGTGGCGCTTTCTC
ATAGCTCACGCTGTAGGTATCTCAGTTCGGTGTAGGTCGTTCGCTCCAAGCTGGGCTGTGTGCACGAACC
CCCCGTTCAGCCCGACCGCTGCGCCTTATCCGGTAACTATCGTCTTGAGTCCAACCCGGTAAGACACGAC
TTATCGCCACTGGCAGCAGCCACTGGTAACAGGATTAGCAGAGCGAGGTATGTAGGCGGTGCTACAGAGT
TCTTGAAGTGGTGGCCTAACTACGGCTACACTAGAAGAACAGTATTTGGTATCTGCGCTCTGCTGAAGCC
AGTTACCTTCGGAAAAAGAGTTGGTAGCTCTTGATCCGGCAAACAAACCACCGCTGGTAGCGGTGGTTTT
TTTGTTTGCAAGCAGCAGATTACGCGCAGAAAAAAAGGATCTCAAGAAGATCCTTTGATCTTTTCTACGG
GGTCTGACGCTCAGTGGAACGAAAACTCACGTTAAGGGATTTTGGTCATGAGATTATCAAAAAGGATCTT
CACCTAGATCCTTTTAAATTAAAAATGAAGTTTTAAATCAATCTAAAGTATATATGAGTAAACTTGGTCT
GACAGTTACCAATGCTTAATCAGTGAGGCACCTATCTCAGCGATCTGTCTATTTCGTTCATCCATAGTTG
CCTGACTCCCCGTCGTGTAGATAACTACGATACGGGAGGGCTTACCATCTGGCCCCAGTGCTGCAATGAT
ACCGCGAGACCCACGCTCACCGGCTCCAGATTTATCAGCAATAAACCAGCCAGCCGGAAGGGCCGAGCGC
AGAAGTGGTCCTGCAACTTTATCCGCCTCCATCCAGTCTATTAATTGTTGCCGGGAAGCTAGAGTAAGTA
GTTCGCCAGTTAATAGTTTGCGCAACGTTGTTGCCATTGCTACAGGCATCGTGGTGTCACGCTCGTCGTT
TGGTATGGCTTCATTCAGCTCCGGTTCCCAACGATCAAGGCGAGTTACATGATCCCCCATGTTGTGCAAA
AAAGCGGTTAGCTCCTTCGGTCCTCCGATCGTTGTCAGAAGTAAGTTGGCCGCAGTGTTATCACTCATGG
TTATGGCAGCACTGCATAATTCTCTTACTGTCATGCCATCCGTAAGATGCTTTTCTGTGACTGGTGAGTA
CTCAACCAAGTCATTCTGAGAATAGTGTATGCGGCGACCGAGTTGCTCTTGCCCGGCGTCAATACGGGAT
AATACCGCGCCACATAGCAGAACTTTAAAAGTGCTCATCATTGGAAAACGTTCTTCGGGGCGAAAACTCT
CAAGGATCTTACCGCTGTTGAGATCCAGTTCGATGTAACCCACTCGTGCACCCAACTGATCTTCAGCATC
TTTTACTTTCACCAGCGTTTCTGGGTGAGCAAAAACAGGAAGGCAAAATGCCGCAAAAAAGGGAATAAGG
GCGACACGGAAATGTTGAATACTCATACTCTTCCTTTTTCAATATTATTGAAGCATTTATCAGGGTTATT
GTCTCATGAGCGGATACATATTTGAATGTATTTAGAAAAATAAACAAATAGGGGTTCCGCGCACATTTCC
CCGAAAAGTGCCACCTGACGTCTAAGAAACCATTATTATCATGACATTAACCTATAAAAATAGGCGTATC
ACGAGGCCCTTTCGTCTCGCGCGTTTCGGTGATGACGGTGAAAACCTCTGACACATGCAGCTCCCGGAGA
CGGTCACAGCTTGTCTGTAAGCGGATGCCGGGAGCAGACAAGCCCGTCAGGGCGCGTCAGCGGGTGTTGG
CGGGTGTCGGGGCTGGCTTAACTATGCGGCATCAGAGCAGATTGTACTGAGAGTGCACCATATGCGGTGT
GAAATACCGCACAGATGCGTAAGGAGAAAATACCGCATCAGGCGCCATTCGCCATTCAGGCTGCGCAACT
GTTGGGAAGGGCGATCGGTGCGGGCCTCTTCGCTATTACGCCAGCTGGCGAAAGGGGGATGTGCTGCAAG
GCGA
Features (pLannotate 1.2.2; 21 found; start..end, strand, type, name):
     53..254     -  CDS            TcR (fragment): tetracycline efflux protein; tet; confers resistance to tetracycline
    255..353     +  CDS            env (fragment): murine leukemia virus gPr80 envelope polyprotein precursor; env; proteolytically cleaved into gp70SU and p15TM subunits
    395..911     +  LTR            5' LTR: 5' long terminal repeat from murine embryonic stem cell virus
    975..1316    +  misc_feature   MESV Ψ: packaging signal of murine embryonic stem cell virus
   1383..1799    +  CDS            gag (truncated): truncated Moloney murine leukemia virus (MMLV) gag gene lacking the start codon
   1821..2384    +  CDS            K-Ras: human small GTPase proto-oncoprotein
   2394..2474    +  CDS            3xHA: three tandem HA epitope tags
   2498..3058    +  misc_feature   IRES: internal ribosome entry site (IRES) of the encephalomyocarditis virus (EMCV)
   3061..3770    +  CDS            mCherry (fragment): monomeric derivative of DsRed fluorescent protein (Shaner et al., 2004) mammalian codon-optimized
   3783..3813    +  misc_feature   MCS (fragment): pUC18/19 multiple cloning site
   3933..4447    +  LTR            3' LTR: 3' long terminal repeat from murine embryonic stem cell virus
   4609..4625    -  protein_bind   lac operator: The lac repressor binds to the lac operator to inhibit transcription in E. coli. This inhibition can be relieved by adding lactose or isopropyl-β-D-thiogalactopyranoside (IPTG). lac repressor encoded by lacI
   4633..4663    -  promoter       lac promoter: promoter for the E. coli lac operon
   4678..4699    -  protein_bind   CAP binding site: CAP binding activates transcription in the presence of cAMP. E. coli catabolite activator protein
   4712..4804    -  CDS            lacI (fragment): lac repressor; lacI; The lac repressor binds to the lac operator to inhibit transcription in E. coli. This inhibition can be relieved by adding lactose or isopropyl-β-D-thiogalactopyranoside (IPTG).
   4987..5575    -  rep_origin     ori: high-copy-number ColE1/pMB1/pBR322/pUC origin of replication
   5746..6606    -  CDS            AmpR: β-lactamase; bla; confers resistance to ampicillin, carbenicillin, and related antibiotics
   6607..6711    -  promoter       AmpR promoter: bla
   6806..6841    +  CDS            rop (fragment): Rop protein, which maintains plasmids at low copy number; rop
   6943..7042    +  misc_feature   bom (fragment): basis of mobility region from pBR322
   7048..53      -  CDS            lacZα (fragment) (across the origin): LacZα fragment of β-galactosidase; lacZ fragment
