[The description below was written by a language model from this plasmid's Addgene catalogue record and pLannotate feature annotations shown in this document.]
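Description:
MSCV-KRAS-G12A-IRES-mCherry is a gammaretroviral mammalian expression plasmid built on the MSCV-IRES-mCherry backbone, about 7.1 kb according to the full-sequence record. In bacteria it is maintained through a high-copy ColE1/pUC-type origin and selected with ampicillin via the β-lactamase gene and its promoter. The short fragments of tetracycline resistance, lacI, lacZα, rop, bom and the lac promoter/operator annotated in the backbone are remnants of earlier cloning vectors and are not functional parts of the design.

The viral cassette is flanked by murine embryonic stem cell virus 5' and 3' LTRs. The 5' LTR drives transcription of the genomic RNA. It is followed by the Ψ packaging signal and a truncated, start-codon-less gag segment, which together support encapsidation of the transcript when the viral proteins are supplied in trans by a packaging system. Downstream lies the human KRAS coding sequence, recorded as carrying the G12A point mutation, and the annotation places a 3xHA epitope tag directly after it, suggesting a C-terminal tag that the catalogue entry does not mention. An EMCV IRES then allows cap-independent translation of mCherry from the same bicistronic transcript, so red fluorescence marks cells expressing the mutant KRAS message.

The stated purpose is a fluorescent reporter for expressing the KRAS G12A mutant coding sequence. The associated publication concerns the mismatch intolerance of CRISPR-Cas13 and selective silencing of point-mutated oncogenic RNAs. This suggests the construct provides a mutant target transcript whose knockdown could be followed through the linked mCherry signal, although the record does not spell out that use.
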