Addgene plasmid #221020: MSCV-KRAS-G12A-IRES-mCherry
Purpose: Fluorescent reporter for expressing the KRAS G12A mutant CDS
Depositing lab: Mohamed Fareh. Depositing organization: Peter MacCallum Cancer Institute. Publication: Principles of CRISPR-Cas13 mismatch intolerance enable selective silencing of point-mutated oncogenic RNA with single-base precision. Shembrey C, Yang R, Casan J, Hu W, Chen H, Singh GJ, Sadras T, Prasad K, Shortt J, Johnstone RW, Trapani JA, Ekert PG, Fareh M. Sci Adv. 2024 Dec 20;10(51):eadl0731. doi: 10.1126/sciadv.adl0731. Epub 2024 Dec 18. PubMed 39693429.
Backbone
  Vector backbone: MSCV-IRES-mCherry
  Vector type: Mammalian Expression, Retroviral
Growth in bacteria
  Bacterial resistance: Ampicillin, 100 μg/mL
  Growth temperature: 37°C
  Growth strain: NEB Stable
  Copy number: Unknown
Gene/Insert
  Gene/Insert name: KRAS G12A
  Species: H. sapiens (human)
  Entrez Gene: KRAS (a.k.a. 'C-K-RAS, C-K-RAS, CFC2, K-RAS2A, K-RAS2B, K-RAS4A, K-RAS4B, K-Ras, K-Ras 2, KI-RAS, KRAS1, KRAS2, NS, NS3, OES, RALD, RASK2, c-Ki-ras, c-Ki-ras2)
Terms and licenses: Academic/Nonprofit Terms; Industry Terms: Not Available to Industry
Depositor comments: Please visit https://doi.org/10.1101/2023.09.26.557083 for bioRxiv preprint.
How to cite: MSCV-KRAS-G12A-IRES-mCherry was a gift from Mohamed Fareh (Addgene plasmid # 221020 ; http://n2t.net/addgene:221020 ; RRID:Addgene_221020)
